>Addgene plasmid #60321 | pGL4.23 C5_14 | addgene partial sequence | sequence record 98023 | RVprimer3 5'-CTAGCAAAATAGGCTGTCCC-3'
TTCTCTGGCCTAACTGGCCGGTACCTGAGCTCCCGTCGACGAATTCTGCAGATATCACAAGTTTGTACAA
AAAAGCAGGCTCCGCGGCCGCCCCCTTCCCATGGGAATAAGGCCTGTAGAGAAAGAATAGCTTTGAAGAA
TAGGAACTAAAGTGATATAAAATGGACACCAAAAGTATTCAAGATACACAAATATTAGAAAAAGATATGA
TGAAATACAGTAAGATAATGACAATAAAACATGAGTCTTTTTGGCCAATTTTTTTTCTACTTCCTCATTT
CTGCTGTCACTTTGCTAAATCAACAATTCAGTTTGGACCAGCTGCTCTAGTGATAAAGCTTTAAATAAGC
ATGTAGAAATAAGCGAGACAAATGATGGAGTTATCCTTTACCATAATATATTTTCACAATGCCTGACAGT
CCCCCATTTAATCAAGAGATTGGCAGGACAGGGAACAAGTTGGTAATTTACAGATGAGATGTAATAAAAA
TGTTATAATTCATGGATGAGACACCCAAACTACATTATGTATTATGAGTTTAACTTGACTTATAACTCTT
TCTAGAA
