>Addgene plasmid #60321 | pGL4.23 C5_14 | addgene partial sequence | sequence record 98085 | ColEterm 5'-agctgataccgctcgccgcagccgaacg-3'
AGTTGCATGATAAAGAAGACAGTCATAAGTGCGGCGACGATAGTCATGCCCCGCGCCCACCGGAAGGAGC
TGACTGGGTTGAAGGCTCTCAAGGGCATCGGTCGACGGATCCTTATCGATTTTACCACATTTGTAGAGGT
TTTACTTGCTTTAAAAAACCTCCCACACCTCCCCCTGAACCTGAAACATAAAATGAATGCAATTGTTGTT
GTTAACTTGTTTATTGCAGCTTATAATGGTTACAAATAAAGCAATAGCATCACAAATTTCACAAATAAAG
CATTTTTTTCACTGCATTCTAGTTGTGGTTTGTCCAAACTCATCAATGTATCTTATCATGTCTGCTCGAA
GCGGCCGGCCGCCCCGACTCTAGAATTATTACACGGCGATCTTGCCGCCCTTCTTGGCCTTAATGAGAAT
CTCGCGGATCTTGCGGGCGTCCAACTTGCCGGTCAGTCCTTTAGGCACCTCGTCCACGAACAC
