[The description below was written by a language model from this plasmid's Addgene catalogue record.]
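Description:
pGL4.23 C5_14 is a mammalian luciferase reporter plasmid built on pGL4.23-GW, a Gateway-adapted version of the pGL4.23 minimal-promoter reporter backbone (about 4.3 kb without insert). It is propagated in E. coli under ampicillin selection. The record does not include a feature table, so the origin of replication, polyadenylation signals and other backbone details are not itemised, and copy number is listed as unknown.

The insert is a human genomic fragment of roughly 500 bp from chromosome 4 (coordinates given in the hg18 assembly), whose nearest transcription start site belongs to CCRN4L. It was PCR-amplified and introduced by Gateway recombination. According to the record, the plasmid combines this fragment with a minimal promoter and the luc2 firefly luciferase gene. Although the catalogue lists luciferase as a C-terminal "tag", the fragment is a non-coding candidate regulatory element rather than a fusion partner. In this type of design, the minimal promoter alone gives only low basal transcription, so luciferase output reports whether the cloned fragment has enhancer activity in the transfected cells.

This particular fragment was chosen because it is not active in human pancreatic islets. The construct therefore serves as a negative control in enhancer reporter assays, providing a baseline against which candidate islet enhancer sequences cloned into the same backbone can be compared. It comes from a study of islet enhancer clusters and type 2 diabetes risk-associated variants.
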