Addgene plasmid #60321: pGL4.23 C5_14
Purpose: This plasmid contains a genomic fragment that is not active in human pancreatic islets, a minimal promoter and a luc2 gene. Can be used as negative control in reporter assays performed in human pancreatic islets.
Depositing lab: Jorge Ferrer. Depositing organization: Imperial College London. Publication: Pancreatic islet enhancer clusters enriched in type 2 diabetes risk-associated variants. Pasquali L, Gaulton KJ, Rodriguez-Segui SA, Mularoni L, Miguel-Escalada I, Akerman I, Tena JJ, Moran I, Gomez-Marin C, van de Bunt M, Ponsa-Cobas J, Castro N, Nammo T, Cebola I, Garcia-Hurtado J, Maestro MA, Pattou F, Piemonti L, Berney T, Gloyn AL, Ravassard P, Gomez-Skarmeta JL, Muller F, McCarthy MI, Ferrer J. Nat Genet. 2014 Feb;46(2):136-43. doi: 10.1038/ng.2870. Epub 2014 Jan 12. PubMed 24413736.
Backbone
  Vector backbone: pGL4.23-GW
  Backbone manufacturer: Ferrer Lab
  Backbone size w/o insert (bp): 4283
  Vector type: Mammalian Expression, Luciferase
Growth in bacteria
  Bacterial resistance: Ampicillin, 100 μg/mL
  Growth temperature: 37°C
  Growth strain: DH5alpha
  Copy number: Unknown
Gene/Insert
  Gene/Insert name: Non active element (nearest TSS CCRN4L) (alt name: CCRN4L)
  Species: H. sapiens (human)
  Tag / fusion protein: Luciferase (C terminal on backbone)
  Cloning method: Gateway Cloning
  Sequencing primers: 5′ RVprimer3 (Promega): CTAGCAAAATAGGCTGTCCC
Terms and licenses: Academic/Nonprofit Terms; Industry Terms: Not Available to Industry
Depositor comments: chromosome : chr4; start: 139931533 end: 139932029 (genomic position corresponds to the version of the human genome hg18) Fw primer used for cloning: CACCATGGTCGGATATGACAGTTT Rv primer used for cloning: CCCATGGGAATAAGGCCTGTAGA
How to cite: pGL4.23 C5_14 was a gift from Jorge Ferrer (Addgene plasmid # 60321 ; http://n2t.net/addgene:60321 ; RRID:Addgene_60321)
